>Addgene plasmid #239589 | sgPlxnb2-2 in pT4-U6-sgRNA-CMV-EGFP | addgene full sequence | sequence record 476553 | Addgene NGS Result
AACAACACTCAACCCTATCTCGGTCTATTCTTTTGATTTATAAGGGATTTTGCCGATTTCGGCCTATTGG
TTAAAAAATGAGCTGATTTAACAAAAATTTAACGCGAATTTTAACAAAATATTAACGCTTACAATTTCCA
TTCGCCATTCAGGCTGCGCAACTGTTGGGAAGGGCGATCGGTGCGGGCCTCTTCGCTATTACGCCAGCTG
GCGAAAGGGGGATGTGCTGCAAGGCGATTAAGTTGGGTAACGCCAGGGTTTTCCCAGTCACGACGTTGTA
AAACGACGGCCAGTGAGCGCGCGTAATACGACTCACTATAGGGCGAATTGGAGCTAGCGTTTAAACCTAC
AGTTGAAGTCGGAAGTTTACATACACTTAAGTTGGAGTCATTAAAACTCGTTTTTCAACTACTCCACAAA
TTTCTTGTTAACAAACAATAGTTTTGGCAAGTCAGTTAGGACATCTACTTTGTGCATGACACAAGTCATT
TTTCCAACAATTGTTTACAGACAGATTATTTCACTTATAATTCACTGTATCACAATTCCAGTGGGTCAGA
AGTGTACATACACGCGCTTGACTGTGCCTTTAAGCTTGGTACCGAGGGCCTATTTCCCATGATTCCTTCA
TATTTGCATATACGATACAAGGCTGTTAGAGAGATAATTAGAATTAATTTGACTGTAAACACAAAGATAT
TAGTACAAAATACGTGACGTAGAAAGTAATAATTTCTTGGGTAGTTTGCAGTTTTAAAATTATGTTTTAA
AATGGACTATCATATGCTTACCGTAACTTGAAAGTATTTCGATTTCTTGGCTTTATATATCTTGTGGAAA
GGACGAAACACCGGACGAGACTAAGGGGTAGAGTTTTAGAGCTAGAAATAGCAAGTTAAAATAAGGCTAG
TCCGTTATCAACTTGAAAAAGTGGCACCGAGTCGGTGCTTTTTTAAGCTTGGCATTGATTATTGACTAGT
TATTAATAGTAATCAATTACGGGGTCATTAGTTCATAGCCCATATATGGAGTTCCGCGTTACATAACTTA
CGGTAAATGGCCCGCCTGGCTGACCGCCCAACGACCCCCGCCCATTGACGTCAATAATGACGTATGTTCC
CATAGTAACGCCAATAGGGACTTTCCATTGACGTCAATGGGTGGAGTATTTACGGTAAACTGCCCACTTG
GCAGTACATCAAGTGTATCATATGCCAAGTCCGCCCCCTATTGACGTCAATGACGGTAAATGGCCCGCCT
GGCATTATGCCCAGTACATGACCTTACGGGACTTTCCTACTTGGCAGTACATCTACGTATTAGTCATCGC
TATTACCATGGTGATGCGGTTTTGGCAGTACACCAATGGGCGTGGATAGCGGTTTGACTCACGGGGATTT
CCAAGTCTCCACCCCATTGACGTCAATGGGAGTTTGTTTTGGCACCAAAATCAACGGGACTTTCCAAAAT
GTCGTAATAACCCCGCCCCGTTGACGCAAATGGGCGGTAGGCGTGTACGGTGGGAGGTCTATATAAGCAG
AGGTCGTTTAGTGAACCGTCAGATCACTAGTAGCTTTATTGCGGTAGTTTATCACAGTTAAATTGCTAAC
GCAGTCAGTGCTCGACTGATCACAGGTAAGTATCAAGGTTACAAGACAGGTTTAAGGAGGCCAATAGAAA
CTGGGCTTGTCGAGACAGAGAAGATTCTTGCGTTTCTGATAGGCACCTATTGGTCTTACTGACATCCACT
TTGCCTTTCTCTCCACAGGGCGGCCGCCATGGTGAGCAAGGGCGAGGAGCTGTTCACCGGGGTGGTGCCC
ATCCTGGTCGAGCTGGACGGCGACGTAAACGGCCACAAGTTCAGCGTGTCCGGCGAGGGCGAGGGCGATG
CCACCTACGGCAAGCTGACCCTGAAGTTCATCTGCACCACCGGCAAGCTGCCCGTGCCCTGGCCCACCCT
CGTGACCACCCTGACCTACGGCGTGCAGTGCTTCAGCCGCTACCCCGACCACATGAAGCAGCACGACTTC
TTCAAGTCCGCCATGCCCGAAGGCTACGTCCAGGAGCGCACCATCTTCTTCAAGGACGACGGCAACTACA
AGACCCGCGCCGAGGTGAAGTTCGAGGGCGACACCCTGGTGAACCGCATCGAGCTGAAGGGCATCGACTT
CAAGGAGGACGGCAACATCCTGGGGCACAAGCTGGAGTACAACTACAACAGCCACAACGTCTATATCATG
GCCGACAAGCAGAAGAACGGCATCAAGGTGAACTTCAAGATCCGCCACAACATCGAGGACGGCAGCGTGC
AGCTCGCCGACCACTACCAGCAGAACACCCCCATCGGCGACGGCCCCGTGCTGCTGCCCGACAACCACTA
CCTGAGCACCCAGTCCGCCCTGAGCAAAGACCCCAACGAGAAGCGCGATCACATGGTCCTGCTGGAGTTC
GTGACCGCCGCCGGGATCACTCTCGGCATGGACGAGCTGTACAAGTAAGAATTCAATAAAATATCTTTAT
TTTCATTACATCTGTGTGTTGGTTTTTTGTGTGTAATTCGAGCATCTTACCGCCATTTATTCCCAGATCT
TTAAACAATTTAAAGGCAATGCTACCAAATACTAAGCGCGTGTATGTACACTTCTGACCCACTGGGAATG
TGATGAAAGAAATAAAAGCTGAAATGAATCATTCTCTCTACTATTATTCTGATATTTCACATTCTTAAAA
TAAAGTGGTGATCCTAACTGACCTTAAGACAGGGAATCTTTACTCGGATTAAATGTCAGGAATTGTGAAA
AAGTGAGTTTAAATGTATTTGGCTAAGGTGTATGTAAACTTCCGACTTCAACTGTAGTTTAAACGGGCCC
GGTACCCAGCTTTTGTTCCCTTTAGTGAGGGTTAATTGCGCGCTTGGCGTAATCATGGTCATAGCTGTTT
CCTGTGTGAAATTGTTATCCGCTCACAATTCCACACAACATACGAGCCGGAAGCATAAAGTGTAAAGCCT
GGGGTGCCTAATGAGTGAGCTAACTCACATTAATTGCGTTGCGCTCACTGCCCGCTTTCCAGTCGGGAAA
CCTGTCGTGCCAGCTGCATTAATGAATCGGCCAACGCGCGGGGAGAGGCGGTTTGCGTATTGGGCGCTCT
TCCGCTTCCTCGCTCACTGACTCGCTGCGCTCGGTCGTTCGGCTGCGGCGAGCGGTATCAGCTCACTCAA
AGGCGGTAATACGGTTATCCACAGAATCAGGGGATAACGCAGGAAAGAACATGTGAGCAAAAGGCCAGCA
AAAGGCCAGGAACCGTAAAAAGGCCGCGTTGCTGGCGTTTTTCCATAGGCTCCGCCCCCCTGACGAGCAT
CACAAAAATCGACGCTCAAGTCAGAGGTGGCGAAACCCGACAGGACTATAAAGATACCAGGCGTTTCCCC
CTGGAAGCTCCCTCGTGCGCTCTCCTGTTCCGACCCTGCCGCTTACCGGATACCTGTCCGCCTTTCTCCC
TTCGGGAACCGTGGCGCTTTCTCATAGCTCACGCTGTAGGTATCTCAGTTCGGTGTAGGTCGTTCGCTCC
AAGCTGGGCTGTGTGCACGAACCCCCCGTTCAGCCCGACCGCTGCGCCTTATCCGGTAACTATCGTCTTG
AGTCCAACCCGGTAAGACACGACTTATCGCCACTGGCAGCAGCCACTGGTAACAGGATTAGCAGAGCGAG
GTATGTAGGCGGTGCTACAGAGTTCTTGAAGTGGTGGCCTAACTACGGCTACACTAGAAGAACAGTATTT
GGTATCTGCGCTCTGCTGAAGCCAGTTACCTTCGGAAAAAGAGTTGGTAGCTCTTGATCCGGCAAACAAA
CCACCGCTGGTAGCGGTGGTTTTTTTGTTTGCAAGCAGCAGATTACGCGCAGAAAAAAAGGATCTCAAGA
AGATCCTTTGATCTTTTCTACGGGGTCTGACGCTCAGTGGAACGAAAACTCACGTTAAGGGATTTTGGTC
ATGAGATTATCAAAAAGGATCTTCACCTAGATCCTTTTAAATTAAAAATGAAGTTTTAAATCAATCTAAA
GTATATATGAGTAAACTTGGTCTGACAGTTACCAATGCTTAATCAGTGAGGCACCTATCTCAGCGATCTG
TCTATTTCGTTCATCCATAGTTGCCTGACTCCCCGTCGTGTAGATAACTACGATACGGGAGGGCTTACCA
TCTGGCCCCAGTGCTGCAATGATACCGCGAGACCCACGCTCACCGGCTCCAGATTTATCAGCAATAAACC
AGCCAGCCGGAAGGGCCGAGCGCAGAAGTGGTCCTGCAACTTTATCCGCCTCCATCCAGTCTATTAATTG
TTGCCGGGAAGCTAGAGTAAGTAGTTCGCCAGTTAATAGTTTGCGCAACGTTGTTGCCATTGCTACAGGC
ATCGTGGTGTCACGCTCGTCGTTTGGTATGGCTTCATTCAGCTCCGGTTCCCAACGATCAAGGCGAGTTA
CATGATCCCCCATGTTGTGCAAAAAAGCGGTTAGCTCCTTCGGTCCTCCGATCGTTGTCAGAAGTAACTT
GGCCGCAGTGTTATCACTCATGGTTATGGCAGCACTGCATAATTCTCTTACTGTCATGCCATCCGTAAGA
TGCTTTTCTGTGACTGGTGAGTACTCAACCAAGTCATTCTGAGAATAGTGTATGCGGCGACCGAGTTGCT
CTTGCCCGGCGTCAATACGGGATAATACCGCGCCACATAGCAGAACTTTAAAAGTGCTCATCATTGGAAA
ACGTTCTTCGGGGCGAAAACTCTCAAGGATCTTACCGCTGTTGAGATCCAGTTCGATGTAACCCACTCGT
GCACCCAACTGATCTTCAGCATCTTTTACTTTCACCAGCGTTTCTGGGTGAGCAAAAACAGGAAGGCAAA
ATGCCGCAAAAAAGGGAATAAGGGCGACACGGAAATGTTGAATACTCATACTCTTCCTTTTTCAATATTA
TTGAAGCATTTATCAGGGTTATTGTCTCATGAGCGGATACATATTTGAATGTATTTAGAAAAATAAACAA
ATAGGGGTTCCGCGCACATTTCCCCGAAAAGTGCCACCTG
[34 nt withheld, positions 5081-5114]
A
[89 nt withheld, positions 5116-5204]
C
[91 nt withheld, positions 5206-5296]
A
[49 nt withheld, positions 5298-5346]
CCTTTGACGTTGGAGTCCACGTTCTTTAATAGTGGACTCTTGTTCCAAACTGG
Features (pLannotate 1.2.2; 19 found; start..end, strand, type, name):
    141..296     -  CDS            lacZα (fragment): LacZα fragment of β-galactosidase; lacZ fragment
    304..322     +  promoter       T7 promoter: promoter for bacteriophage T7 RNA polymerase
    604..844     +  promoter       U6 promoter: RNA polymerase III promoter for human U6 snRNA
    873..948     +  misc_RNA       gRNA scaffold: guide RNA scaffold for the Streptococcus pyogenes CRISPR/Cas9 system
    963..1340    +  enhancer       CMV enhancer: human cytomegalovirus immediate early enhancer
   1342..1541    +  promoter       CMV promoter: human cytomegalovirus (CMV) immediate early promoter
   1636..1768    +  intron         chimeric intron: chimera between introns from human β-globin and immunoglobulin heavy chain genes
   1779..2498    +  CDS            EGFP: the original enhanced GFP (Yang et al., 1996) mammalian codon-optimized
   2505..2553    +  polyA_signal   poly(A) signal: synthetic polyadenylation signal
   2591..2624    +  CDS            SB100X (fragment): hyperactive variant of the Sleeping Beauty transposase (Mátés et al., 2009)
   2889..2907    -  promoter       T3 promoter: promoter for bacteriophage T3 RNA polymerase
   2952..2968    -  protein_bind   lac operator: The lac repressor binds to the lac operator to inhibit transcription in E. coli. This inhibition can be relieved by adding lactose or isopropyl-β-D-thiogalactopyranoside (IPTG). lac repressor encoded by lacI
   2976..3006    -  promoter       lac promoter: promoter for the E. coli lac operon
   3021..3042    -  protein_bind   CAP binding site: CAP binding activates transcription in the presence of cAMP. E. coli catabolite activator protein
   3055..3147    -  CDS            lacI (fragment): lac repressor; lacI; The lac repressor binds to the lac operator to inhibit transcription in E. coli. This inhibition can be relieved by adding lactose or isopropyl-β-D-thiogalactopyranoside (IPTG).
   3330..3918    -  rep_origin     ori: high-copy-number ColE1/pMB1/pBR322/pUC origin of replication
   4089..4949    -  CDS            AmpR: β-lactamase; bla; confers resistance to ampicillin, carbenicillin, and related antibiotics
   4950..5054    -  promoter       AmpR promoter: bla
   5081..137     +  rep_origin     f1 ori (across the origin) (sequence partly withheld): f1 bacteriophage origin of replication; arrow indicates direction of (+) strand synthesis
