[The description below was written by a language model from this plasmid's Addgene catalogue record and pLannotate feature annotations shown in this document.]
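Description:
sgPlxnb2-2 in pT4-U6-sgRNA-CMV-EGFP is a Sleeping Beauty transposon plasmid for mammalian cells that delivers a single guide RNA directed at the region upstream of the transcription start site of mouse Plxnb2 (plexin-B2). It is the second guide of its set and is meant to raise endogenous Plxnb2 expression by CRISPR activation. The guide was inserted by Golden Gate cloning downstream of the human U6 promoter, an RNA polymerase III promoter, and is fused to the Streptococcus pyogenes Cas9 guide RNA scaffold. The plasmid encodes no Cas9 or dCas9 activator and no transposase, so both must be supplied separately. The short annotated SB100X "fragment" is only a few dozen bases and is not a functional transposase gene. The transposon inverted repeats implied by the pT4 backbone were not annotated in the feature table.

Immediately downstream of the guide cassette, a CMV enhancer/promoter with a chimeric β-globin/immunoglobulin intron drives EGFP, terminated by a synthetic poly(A) signal. EGFP is the only mammalian marker and lets cells carrying the guide be identified or sorted by fluorescence. When a Sleeping Beauty transposase is co-delivered, the cassette can integrate into the genome for stable expression. The associated publication concerns in vivo interaction screening of liver-derived constraints on metastasis.

The bacterial portion resembles a pBluescript-type phagemid. It carries a high-copy ColE1/pUC origin, ampicillin resistance, an f1 origin, flanking T7 and T3 promoters, and remnants of the lac region. The sequenced plasmid is 5,399 bp, matching the stated total size. The catalogue lists the empty backbone as larger (7,260 bp), and the record does not explain this difference.
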