Addgene plasmid #239589: sgPlxnb2-2 in pT4-U6-sgRNA-CMV-EGFP
Purpose: expresses guide#2 to boost the expression of mouse Plxnb2, via CRISPRa
Depositing lab: Andreas Moor. Depositing organization: ETH Zurich (Swiss Federal Institute of Technology). Publication: In vivo interaction screening reveals liver-derived constraints to metastasis. Borrelli C, Roberts M, Eletto D, Hussherr MD, Fazilaty H, Valenta T, Lafzi A, Kretz JA, Guido Vinzoni E, Karakatsani A, Adivarahan S, Mannhart A, Kimura S, Meijs A, Baccouche Mhamedi F, Acar IE, Handler K, Ficht X, Platt RJ, Piscuoglio S, Moor AE. Nature. 2024 Aug;632(8024):411-418. doi: 10.1038/s41586-024-07715-3. Epub 2024 Jul 24. PubMed 39048831.
Backbone
  Vector backbone: pT4-U6-sgRNA-CMV-EGFP (#239587)
  Backbone manufacturer: D Eletto
  Backbone size w/o insert (bp): 7260
  Total vector size (bp): 5399
  Vector type: Mammalian Expression ; Sleeping beauty (SB) transposon
  Selectable markers: EGFP
Growth in bacteria
  Bacterial resistance: Ampicillin, 100 μg/mL
  Growth temperature: 37°C
  Growth strain: NEB Stable
  Copy number: High Copy
Gene/Insert
  Gene/Insert name: sgRNA targeting TSS-upstream reagion of Plxnb2 (alt name: Plxnb2)
  gRNA/shRNA sequence: sgPlxnb2-2: ggacgagactaaggggtaga
  Species: M. musculus (mouse)
  GenBank ID: NM_138749
  Entrez Gene: Plxnb2 (a.k.a. Debt, plexin-B2)
  Promoter: hU6
  Cloning method: Golden Gate
  Sequencing primers: 5′ hU6-f: 5' GAGGGCCTATTTCCCATGATT 3'
Terms and licenses: Academic/Nonprofit Terms; Industry Terms: Not Available to Industry
How to cite: sgPlxnb2-2 in pT4-U6-sgRNA-CMV-EGFP was a gift from Andreas Moor (Addgene plasmid # 239589 ; http://n2t.net/addgene:239589 ; RRID:Addgene_239589)
